Addgene plasmid #185170: pST_DR_1172 (pBS0313)
Purpose: For the mammalian expression of the Deinococcus radiodurans protein DR_1172. This is one of the bottom performing targets in our apoptosis assay (it induced apoptosis).
Depositing lab: Pamela Silver. Depositing organization: Harvard Medical School. Publication: Natural and Designed Proteins Inspired by Extremotolerant Organisms Can Form Condensates and Attenuate Apoptosis in Human Cells. Veling MT, Nguyen DT, Thadani NN, Oster ME, Rollins NJ, Brock KP, Bethel NP, Lim S, Baker D, Way JC, Marks DS, Chang RL, Silver PA. ACS Synth Biol. 2022 Mar 18;11(3):1292-1302. doi: 10.1021/acssynbio.1c00572. Epub 2022 Feb 18. PubMed 35176859.
Backbone
  Vector backbone: YK 02
  Vector type: Mammalian Expression
Growth in bacteria
  Bacterial resistance: Ampicillin, 100 μg/mL
  Growth temperature: 37°C
  Growth strain: DH5alpha
  Copy number: High Copy
Gene/Insert
  Gene/Insert name: DR_1172
  Species: D. radiodurans
  Insert size (bp): 933
  Cloning method: Gibson Cloning
Terms and licenses: Academic/Nonprofit Terms; Industry Terms: Not Available to Industry
Depositor comments: This is one of the bottom performing targets in our apoptosis assay (it induced apoptosis). See supplemental table 2 in our paper to see its performance in our assay. The negative control for this assay is pSecTag2 B which can be obtained from Thermo here https://www.thermofisher.com/order/catalog/product/V90020
How to cite: pST_DR_1172 (pBS0313) was a gift from Pamela Silver (Addgene plasmid # 185170 ; http://n2t.net/addgene:185170 ; RRID:Addgene_185170)
