[The description below was written by a language model from this plasmid's Addgene catalogue record and pLannotate feature annotations shown in this document.]
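Description:
pST_DR_1172 (pBS0313) is a mammalian expression plasmid of about 5.8 kb, built on a backbone recorded as YK 02, that carries the Deinococcus radiodurans open reading frame DR_1172, inserted by Gibson cloning. In bacteria it replicates from a high-copy ColE1/pUC-type origin and is selected with ampicillin through the bla gene and its native promoter. An f1 origin is also present, along with remnants of lac regulatory sequence and a pBR322 bom fragment that appear to be backbone carry-over with no evident role in the design.

The payload sits downstream of the human CMV immediate-early enhancer and promoter, with a T7 promoter between the CMV element and the coding region. The annotated D. radiodurans coding sequence (matched to a Swiss-Prot entry with protein-level evidence) is followed closely by a FLAG epitope, suggesting a C-terminal tag for detection, and transcription ends at the bovine growth hormone polyadenylation signal. The annotated match is slightly shorter than the 933 bp insert size in the catalogue entry, which presumably includes flanking or tag sequence. A second cassette places the Sh ble gene under tandem SV40 early and EM7 promoters with an SV40 poly(A) signal, an arrangement that allows Zeocin selection in mammalian cells as well as in bacteria. The short HIV-1 LTR and extra SV40 and ble fragments called by the annotation software are probably incidental matches.

The plasmid was made for a screen testing whether proteins from extremotolerant organisms alter apoptosis in human cells. DR_1172 was among the worst performers, inducing apoptosis rather than attenuating it, which makes the construct useful as a reference for a pro-apoptotic outcome in that assay.
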