Features (pLannotate 1.2.2; 22 found; start..end, strand, type, name):
     32..84      -  misc_feature   bom (fragment): basis of mobility region from pBR322
    239..618     +  enhancer       CMV enhancer: human cytomegalovirus immediate early enhancer
    619..822     +  promoter       CMV promoter: human cytomegalovirus (CMV) immediate early promoter
    818..851     +  LTR            5' LTR (truncated) (fragment): truncated 5' long terminal repeat (LTR) from HIV-1
    867..885     +  promoter       T7 promoter: promoter for bacteriophage T7 RNA polymerase
    909..1802    +  CDS            UB72_DEIRA: Experimental evidence at protein level: Swiss-Prot protein existence level 1. From Deinococcus radiodurans (strain ATCC 13939 / DSM 20539 / JCM 16871 / LMG 4051 / NBRC 15346 / NCIMB 9279 / R1 / VKM B-1422).
   1818..1838    +  CDS            FLAG (fragment): FLAG® epitope tag, followed by an enterokinase cleavage site
   1861..2085    +  polyA_signal   bGH poly(A) signal: bovine growth hormone polyadenylation signal
   2089..2110    +  promoter       SV40 promoter (fragment): SV40 enhancer and early promoter
   2131..2559    +  rep_origin     f1 ori (sequence partly withheld): f1 bacteriophage origin of replication; arrow indicates direction of (+) strand synthesis
   2573..2902    +  promoter       SV40 promoter: SV40 enhancer and early promoter
   2950..2997    +  promoter       EM7 promoter: synthetic bacterial promoter&nbsp
   3016..3390    +  CDS            BleoR: antibiotic-binding protein; Sh ble from Streptoalloteichus hindustanus; confers resistance to bleomycin, phleomycin, and Zeocin™
   3400..3525    +  CDS            ble (fragment): BLE_KLEPN - Experimental evidence at protein level: Swiss-Prot protein existence level 1. Binding protein with a strong affinity to the bleomycin family of antibiotics. Binds to CL990; an antimitotic-antibiotic compound. From Klebsiella pneumoniae.
   3520..3641    +  polyA_signal   SV40 poly(A) signal: SV40 polyadenylation signal
   3714..3730    -  protein_bind   lac operator: The lac repressor binds to the lac operator to inhibit transcription in E. coli. This inhibition can be relieved by adding lactose or isopropyl-β-D-thiogalactopyranoside (IPTG). lac repressor encoded by lacI
   3738..3768    -  promoter       lac promoter: promoter for the E. coli lac operon
   3783..3804    -  protein_bind   CAP binding site: CAP binding activates transcription in the presence of cAMP. E. coli catabolite activator protein
   3817..3909    -  CDS            lacI (fragment): lac repressor; lacI; The lac repressor binds to the lac operator to inhibit transcription in E. coli. This inhibition can be relieved by adding lactose or isopropyl-β-D-thiogalactopyranoside (IPTG).
   4092..4680    -  rep_origin     ori: high-copy-number ColE1/pMB1/pBR322/pUC origin of replication
   4851..5711    -  CDS            AmpR: β-lactamase; bla; confers resistance to ampicillin, carbenicillin, and related antibiotics
   5712..5816    -  promoter       AmpR promoter: bla
>Addgene plasmid #185170 | pST_DR_1172 (pBS0313) | addgene full sequence | sequence record 366746 | Addgene NGS Result
CGTCGACGGATCGGGAGATCTCCCGATCCCCTATGGTGCACTCTCAGTACAATCTGCTCTGATGCCGCAT
AGTTAAGCCAGTATCTGCTCCCTGCTTGTGTGTTGGAGGTCGCTGAGTAGTGCGCGAGCAAAATTTAAGC
TACAACAAGGCAAGGCTTGACCGACAATTGCATGAAGAATCTGCTTAGGGTTAGGCGTTTTGCGCTGCTT
CGCGATGTACGGGCCAGATATACGCGTTGACATTGATTATTGACTAGTTATTAATAGTAATCAATTACGG
GGTCATTAGTTCATAGCCCATATATGGAGTTCCGCGTTACATAACTTACGGTAAATGGCCCGCCTGGCTG
ACCGCCCAACGACCCCCGCCCATTGACGTCAATAATGACGTATGTTCCCATAGTAACGCCAATAGGGACT
TTCCATTGACGTCAATGGGTGGAGTATTTACGGTAAACTGCCCACTTGGCAGTACATCAAGTGTATCATA
TGCCAAGTACGCCCCCTATTGACGTCAATGACGGTAAATGGCCCGCCTGGCATTATGCCCAGTACATGAC
CTTATGGGACTTTCCTACTTGGCAGTACATCTACGTATTAGTCATCGCTATTACCATGGTGATGCGGTTT
TGGCAGTACATCAATGGGCGTGGATAGCGGTTTGACTCACGGGGATTTCCAAGTCTCCACCCCATTGACG
TCAATGGGAGTTTGTTTTGGCACCAAAATCAACGGGACTTTCCAAAATGTCGTAACAACTCCGCCCCATT
GACGCAAATGGGCGGTAGGCGTGTACGGTGGGAGGTCTATATAAGCAGAGCTCTCTGGCTAACTAGAGAA
CCCACTGCTTACTGGCTTATCGAAATTAATACGACTCACTATAGGGAGACCCAAGCTGGCTAGCCACCAT
GTTTGAGAGGGACGAACACCACTTCCCCGTCAAACGCCTGCTGCTGCTGGGCGCCTTAGTAGGGGCAGGG
GCCTACTATCTCAGCCGGGAACAGAACAGGAAAGCCCTTGACGCCAAGCTGGCGGAGCTGGGGCTAAAGG
ACGCCGCCCAGGACGTGGGCTCCTCTGTGACCAAGGGCTGGGAGAAGACAAAGGACGCCGCCCAGAACGC
TGGCAGCGTCATCGCCGACAAGGCCCAGGACGTGGCTGGCGAGGTGAAGAGCGCCGTGGCCGGCGCAACA
GCCGAGATCAAGGACGCGGGAAAAGAAGTGGCTGACACAGCCAAAGACGCTGGCCAGAACGTGGGGCAGA
ACGTTAAGAGAGAAGCTGCTGATTTAGCGGACCAGGCAAAAGATAAGGCCCAGGACGTTAAGGCTGATGT
TTCCAAAGCTGCTGACCAGGCAAAAGACAAAGCACAGGACGTTGCACAGAACGTGCAAGCAGGTGCCCAG
CAGGCCGCCGCCAATGTGAAGGACAAGGTCCAGGACGTCAAGGCAGATGCCTCCAAGGCTGCTGATCAGG
CCAAGGACAAGGCCCAGGACGTTGCCCAGAACGTTAAGCAAGGTGCACAGCAGGCTGCCTCTGATGCCAA
GGACAAGGTTCAGGACGTTAAGGCTGATGCATCTAGGGCAGCTGATCAGGCTAAGGACAAGGCCCAAGAC
GTAGCCCAAAACGTAAAGCAGTCTGCTCAGGACGCAAAGACAGATGTGGATGCAAAAGCAAAATCTTGGG
CTTTTGATCTGAGGACAGATGCTGAAGCTGGTAAACAGGGGGGCCAGACAGGCTCCACCACTAACAACGC
TGGCACTGCTGGAAACACTGGAATGACTGGGAACACCAACACCAGGAAAAACTGAGGATCTGGGGACTAC
AAGGACGACGACGACAAGTGAACCCGCTGATCAGCCTCGACTGTGCCTTCTAGTTGCCAGCCATCTGTTG
TTTGCCCCTCCCCCGTGCCTTCCTTGACCCTGGAAGGTGCCACTCCCACTGTCCTTTCCTAATAAAATGA
GGAAATTGCATCGCATTGTCTGAGTAGGTGTCATTCTATTCTGGGGGGTGGGGTGGGGCAGGACAGCAAG
GGGGAGGATTGGGAAGACAATAGCAGGCATGCTGGGGATGCGGTGGGCTCTATGGCTTCTGAGGCGGAAA
GAACCAGCTGGGGCTCTAGGGGGTATCCCC
[124 nt withheld, positions 2131-2254]
C
[91 nt withheld, positions 2256-2346]
A
[49 nt withheld, positions 2348-2396]
CCTTTGACGTTGGAGTCCACGTTCTTT
[37 nt withheld, positions 2424-2460]
ACCCTATCTCGGTCTATTCTTTTGATTTATAAGGGATTTTGCCGATTTCGGCCTATTGGTTAAAAAATGA
GCTGATTTAACAAAAATTTAACGCGAATTAATTCTGTGGAATGTGTGTCAGTTAGGGTGTGGAAAGTCCC
CAGGCTCCCCAGCAGGCAGAAGTATGCAAAGCATGCATCTCAATTAGTCAGCAACCAGGTGTGGAAAGTC
CCCAGGCTCCCCAGCAGGCAGAAGTATGCAAAGCATGCATCTCAATTAGTCAGCAACCATAGTCCCGCCC
CTAACTCCGCCCATCCCGCCCCTAACTCCGCCCAGTTCCGCCCATTCTCCGCCCCATGGCTGACTAATTT
TTTTTATTTATGCAGAGGCCGAGGCCGCCTCTGCCTCTGAGCTATTCCAGAAGTAGTGAGGAGGCTTTTT
TGGAGGCCTAGGCTTTTGCAAAAAGCTCCCGGGAGCTTGTATATCCATTTTCGGATCTGATCAGCACGTG
TTGACAATTAATCATCGGCATAGTATATCGGCATAGTATAATACGACAAGGTGAGGAACTAAACCATGGC
CAAGTTGACCAGTGCCGTTCCGGTGCTCACCGCGCGCGACGTCGCCGGAGCGGTCGAGTTCTGGACCGAC
CGGCTCGGGTTCTCCCGGGACTTCGTGGAGGACGACTTCGCCGGTGTGGTCCGGGACGACGTGACCCTGT
TCATCAGCGCGGTCCAGGACCAGGTGGTGCCGGACAACACCCTGGCCTGGGTGTGGGTGCGCGGCCTGGA
CGAGCTGTACGCCGAGTGGTCGGAGGTCGTGTCCACGAACTTCCGGGACGCCTCCGGGCCGGCCATGACC
GAGATCGGCGAGCAGCCGTGGGGGCGGGAGTTCGCCCTGCGCGACCCGGCCGGCAACTGCGTGCACTTCG
TGGCCGAGGAGCAGGACTGACACGTGCTACGAGATTTCGATTCCACCGCCGCCTTCTATGAAAGGTTGGG
CTTCGGAATCGTTTTCCGGGACGCCGGCTGGATGATCCTCCAGCGCGGGGATCTCATGCTGGAGTTCTTC
GCCCACCCCAACTTGTTTATTGCAGCTTATAATGGTTACAAATAAAGCAATAGCATCACAAATTTCACAA
ATAAAGCATTTTTTTCACTGCATTCTAGTTGTGGTTTGTCCAAACTCATCAATGTATCTTATCATGTCTG
TATACCGTCGACCTCTAGCTAGAGCTTGGCGTAATCATGGTCATAGCTGTTTCCTGTGTGAAATTGTTAT
CCGCTCACAATTCCACACAACATACGAGCCGGAAGCATAAAGTGTAAAGCCTGGGGTGCCTAATGAGTGA
GCTAACTTACATTAATTGCGTTGCGCTCACTGCCCGCTTTCCAGTCGGGAAACCTGTCGTGCCAGCTGCA
TTAATGAATCGGCCAACGCGCGGGGAGAGGCGGTTTGCGTATTGGGCGCTCTTCCGCTTCCTCGCTCACT
GACTCGCTGCGCTCGGTCGTTCGGCTGCGGCGAGCGGTATCAGCTCACTCAAAGGCGGTAATACGGTTAT
CCACAGAATCAGGGGATAACGCAGGAAAGAACATGTGAGCAAAAGGCCAGCAAAAGGCCAGGAACCGTAA
AAAGGCCGCGTTGCTGGCGTTTTTCCATAGGCTCCGCCCCCCTGACGAGCATCACAAAAATCGACGCTCA
AGTCAGAGGTGGCGAAACCCGACAGGACTATAAAGATACCAGGCGTTTCCCCCTGGAAGCTCCCTCGTGC
GCTCTCCTGTTCCGACCCTGCCGCTTACCGGATACCTGTCCGCCTTTCTCCCTTCGGGAAGCGTGGCGCT
TTCTCATAGCTCACGCTGTAGGTATCTCAGTTCGGTGTAGGTCGTTCGCTCCAAGCTGGGCTGTGTGCAC
GAACCCCCCGTTCAGCCCGACCGCTGCGCCTTATCCGGTAACTATCGTCTTGAGTCCAACCCGGTAAGAC
ACGACTTATCGCCACTGGCAGCAGCCACTGGTAACAGGATTAGCAGAGCGAGGTATGTAGGCGGTGCTAC
AGAGTTCTTGAAGTGGTGGCCTAACTACGGCTACACTAGAAGAACAGTATTTGGTATCTGCGCTCTGCTG
AAGCCAGTTACCTTCGGAAAAAGAGTTGGTAGCTCTTGATCCGGCAAACAAACCACCGCTGGTAGCGGTG
GTTTTTTTGTTTGCAAGCAGCAGATTACGCGCAGAAAAAAAGGATCTCAAGAAGATCCTTTGATCTTTTC
TACGGGGTCTGACGCTCAGTGGAACGAAAACTCACGTTAAGGGATTTTGGTCATGAGATTATCAAAAAGG
ATCTTCACCTAGATCCTTTTAAATTAAAAATGAAGTTTTAAATCAATCTAAAGTATATATGAGTAAACTT
GGTCTGACAGTTACCAATGCTTAATCAGTGAGGCACCTATCTCAGCGATCTGTCTATTTCGTTCATCCAT
AGTTGCCTGACTCCCCGTCGTGTAGATAACTACGATACGGGAGGGCTTACCATCTGGCCCCAGTGCTGCA
ATGATACCGCGAGACCCACGCTCACCGGCTCCAGATTTATCAGCAATAAACCAGCCAGCCGGAAGGGCCG
AGCGCAGAAGTGGTCCTGCAACTTTATCCGCCTCCATCCAGTCTATTAATTGTTGCCGGGAAGCTAGAGT
AAGTAGTTCGCCAGTTAATAGTTTGCGCAACGTTGTTGCCATTGCTACAGGCATCGTGGTGTCACGCTCG
TCGTTTGGTATGGCTTCATTCAGCTCCGGTTCCCAACGATCAAGGCGAGTTACATGATCCCCCATGTTGT
GCAAAAAAGCGGTTAGCTCCTTCGGTCCTCCGATCGTTGTCAGAAGTAAGTTGGCCGCAGTGTTATCACT
CATGGTTATGGCAGCACTGCATAATTCTCTTACTGTCATGCCATCCGTAAGATGCTTTTCTGTGACTGGT
GAGTACTCAACCAAGTCATTCTGAGAATAGTGTATGCGGCGACCGAGTTGCTCTTGCCCGGCGTCAATAC
GGGATAATACCGCGCCACATAGCAGAACTTTAAAAGTGCTCATCATTGGAAAACGTTCTTCGGGGCGAAA
ACTCTCAAGGATCTTACCGCTGTTGAGATCCAGTTCGATGTAACCCACTCGTGCACCCAACTGATCTTCA
GCATCTTTTACTTTCACCAGCGTTTCTGGGTGAGCAAAAACAGGAAGGCAAAATGCCGCAAAAAAGGGAA
TAAGGGCGACACGGAAATGTTGAATACTCATACTCTTCCTTTTTCAATATTATTGAAGCATTTATCAGGG
TTATTGTCTCATGAGCGGATACATATTTGAATGTATTTAGAAAAATAAACAAATAGGGGTTCCGCGCACA
TTTCCCCGAAAAGTGCCACCTGA
